>Addgene plasmid #188556 | pMpGWBhis03 | addgene full sequence | sequence record 393700 | Addgene NGS Result
TTTCACGCCCTTTTAAATATCCGATTATTCTAATAAACGCTCTTTTCTCTTAGGTTTACCCGCCAATATA
TCCTGTCAAACACTGATAGTTTAAACTGAAGGCGGGAAACGACAATCTGATCCAAGCTCAAGCTGCTCTA
GCATTCGCCATTCAGGCTGCGCAACTGTTGGGAAGGGCGATCGGTGCGGGCCTCTTCGCTATTACGCCAG
CTGGCGAAAGGGGGATGTGCTGCAAGGCGATTAAGTTGGGTAACGCCAGGGTTTTCCCAGTCACGACGTT
GTAAAACGACGGCCAGTGCCAAGCTTGGCCCGGGCAAATGAGTCACACACATTGTTGAGAGACATATCAA
AATAACTCAATTGTAAGGTAAGTTGATAGATTTCCCAGTTAAATGCATTATTTTAACAATATTTGTATCT
CAAATTTTCAAAATCATATCAAATTTGCAGATCTTGATGATGATTCACAACTCTGTCTTCGATTTTTGAT
TGTTAACGGGTATCGATATTTGGGTAACTTAAAAAGAATTTGCTAAAGATCTTAAAAAACAGATTAAAAA
AACCTTTCAAAATAGCTAATCCTTTAAATCCGTTTCACAATATAATGCTCATTGATGATAATCGAAAAGA
TTCCATTTTAAAGTGCATATAAATTGCTTAATTATCTCTTTCTGTCTCGTAATATTTTGTTCTCTCCTAT
TGGATCGGACCCGCATCTTCTCGATCAGTTCACTATACTAATATTTGGTCAACTTCAAGAGAGATTAGAA
CTTCGTTCTCCAAAGTGTAAAGGCCGACAAGCAGAAAAGGAAACTTCAATCAGAAGCCTTCTAGGTTTTC
CCGCGTCCCAAAAAGCGAAGGGAGGACGGGGAGGACGGTGAGGCCAGAAGAAGAAAGCAACAGTAAAATC
TCATGTGATTGCGTGCATGTCATGGATCTATGGGATGCTAGTCCACCGTTTGGAAGTATGTGCAGAAGGA
GAAAGGCGCGGGAGGCCAAAAGCGACTTCGGCCACCTCTCTACTTTCTAGAAAGTTTGCTCGCAGCTTGT
AATAAGCGCGGAAAAGGTACTCGAAAAACCGGAGCAATCGGTGTGGTATCAGCAGTCGGGTTCGCTAAAC
CTACGTCTTCTTATTTTGGAATGTTAAATTGAAAGGGCGTGCCGGCCCTAAGCACGGACGATGTGACAGA
CGGAGGAGTGTGAGCAATTCGGATGACGATGCTGGCCGGCAGTCACGACAAAGAGTCCGAAGGGGCATGG
ACAGGGCAATATATAAATGGAAAAGAGGCTTTGAATATTCCTAACCCTTCGTCGTCGGCCTCCCAACTTG
CCCTCGCATGCTGAATTGGCCGCCTATCTGCGAATGGCCGGCCGCCGACCCTAAGTCGCAATAACTTGAA
CGGAGCCGATGCAAAGTCCTTATCGAACGCTCGTTATTATAAACGGGGCAGACCTAGGTATTTAATTATA
TCAAAACCCTCCGCAATTTCGCTAATCATTCCCTAATTTCTTCTACTTTGGCGTCTAGTGCTGTGGTCGC
GCTTGCTCTCAAAGCTCGCTGGGAGGCAGTGGAGCGTCTGGCTTAAAATCGATCGCCGCAACCCTAGAGT
TCCTTTCACTTCTTTCTCTCTTGCGTGGAGAGCATCGACATCGAAGAGCTGCATCTTGTCTTCTGGTATG
CGCCTTGTGCCCTCGTCTCTGTACGTCGTTACGATTGCTCGATATTGTGATTGTCTAGACCTGAAACCCG
ACTGGAGCTTTTACGTGGTGTCGATTGGGGCCTCGAGCGAGTGATTTTTTAGGTTCGTTTTAGCCAAGTA
CATCCCACTTTGGTCAGTCCTGTTATCTCGGTAAGGTGTTCAGTTCGGTCTCTGGTGCGGAGGTGCCTCG
TAAGTTTCCTGCATGATAGATTTGTCTATCCTTGACTTGAAGAGGAGTCGAAGGTCAGCGAGGTTGGCTG
TGTGCTATGGACGTCGGTGCTCCTTGGTTCCGTGCTTCTATGGGTGTTGCCTCAACAGTATTGATGTGCC
TGCAGAAAGGTTGACTAGAGTTATCAACAAGTTTGTACAAAAAAGCTGAACGAGAAACGTAAAATGATAT
AAATATCAATATATTAAATTAGATTTTGCATAAAAAACAGACTACATAATACTGTAAAACACAACATATC
CAGTCACTATGAATCAACTACTTAGATGGTATTAGTGACCTGTAGTCGACCGACAGCCTTCCAAATGTTC
TTCGGGTGATGCTGCCAACTTAGTCGACCGACAGCCTTCCAAATGTTCTTCTCAAACGGAATCGTCGTAT
CCAGCCTACTCGCTATTGTCCTCAATGCCGTATTAAATCATAAAAAGAAATAAGAAAAAGAGGTGCGAGC
CTCTTTTTTGTGTGACAAAATAAAAACATCTACCTATTCATATACGCTAGTGTCATAGTCCTGAAAATCA
TCTGCATCAAGAACAATTTCACAACTCTTATACTTTTCTCTTACAAGTCGTTCGGCTTCATCTGGATTTT
CAGCCTCTATACTTACTAAACGTGATAAAGTTTCTGTAATTTCTACTGTATCGACCTGCAGACTGGCTGT
GTATAAGGGAGCCTGACATTTATATTCCCCAGAACATCAGGTTAATGGCGTTTTTGATGTCATTTTCGCG
GTGGCTGAGATCAGCCACTTCTTCCCCGATAACGGAGACCGGCACACTGGCCATATCGGTGGTCATCATG
CGCCAGCTTTCATCCCCGATATGCACCACCGGGTAAAGTTCACGGGAGACTTTATCTGACAGCAGACGTG
CACTGGCCAGGGGGATCACCATCCGTCGCCCGGGCGTGTCAATAATATCACTCTGTACATCCACAAACAG
ACGATAACGGCTCTCTCTTTTATAGGTGTAAACCTTAAACTGCATTTCACCAGCCCCTGTTCTCGTCAGC
AAAAGAGCCGTTCATTTCAATAAACCGGGCGACCTCAGCCATCCCTTCCTGATTTTCCGCTTTCCAGCGT
TCGGCACGCAGACGACGGGCTTCATTCTGCATGGTTGTGCTTACCAGACCGGAGATATTGACATCATATA
TGCCTTGAGCAACTGATAGCTGTCGCTGTCAACTGTCACTGTAATACGCTGCTTCATAGCATACCTCTTT
TTGACATACTTCGGGTATACATATCAGTATATATTCTTATACCGCAAAAATCAGCGCGCAAATACGCATA
CTGTTATCTGGCTTTTAGTAAGCCGGATCCACGCGGCGTTTACGCCCCCCCTGCCACTCATCGCAGTACT
GTTGTAATTCATTAAGCATTCTGCCGACATGGAAGCCATCACAAACGGCATGATGAACCTGAATCGCCAG
CGGCATCAGCACCTTGTCGCCTTGCGTATAATATTTGCCCATGGTGAAAACGGGGGCGAAGAAGTTGTCC
ATATTGGCCACGTTTAAATCAAAACTGGTGAAACTCACCCAGGGATTGGCTGAGACGAAAAACATATTCT
CAATAAACCCTTTAGGGAAATAGGCCAGGTTTTCACCGTAACACGCCACATCTTGCGAATATATGTGTAG
AAACTGCCGGAAATCGTCGTGGTATTCACTCCAGAGCGATGAAAACGTTTCAGTTTGCTCATGGAAAACG
GTGTAACAAGGGTGAACACTATCCCATATCACCAGCTCACCGTCTTTCATTGCCATACGGAATTCCGGAT
GAGCATTCATCAGGCGGGCAAGAATGTGAATAAAGGCCGGATAAAACTTGTGCTTATTTTTCTTTACGGT
CTTTAAAAAGGCCGTAATATCCAGCTGAACGGTCTGGTTATAGGTACATTGAGCAACTGACTGAAATGCC
TCAAAATGTTCTTTACGATGCCATTGGGATATATCAACGGTGGTATATCCAGTGATTTTTTTCTCCATTT
TAGCTTCCTTAGCTCCTGAAAATCTCGATAACTCAAAAAATACGCCCGGTAGTGATCTTATTTCATTATG
GTGAAAGTTGGAACCTCTTACGTGCCGATCAACGTCTCATTTTCGCCAAAAGTTGGCCCAGGGCTTCCCG
GTATCAACAGGGACACCAGGATTTATTTATTCTGCGAAGTGATCTTCCGTCACAGGTATTTATTCGGCGC
AAAGTGCGTCGGGTGATGCTGCCAACTTAGTCGACTACAGGTCACTAATACCATCTAAGTAGTTGATTCA
TAGTGACTGGATATGTTGTGTTTTACAGTATTATGTAGTCTGTTTTTTATGCAAAATCTAATTTAATATA
TTGATATTTATATCATTTTACGTTTCTCGTTCAGCTTTCTTGTACAAAGTGGTTGATAACAGCGCTTAGA
GCTCGAATTTCCCCGATCGTTCAAACATTTGGCAATAAAGTTTCTTAAGATTGAATCCTGTTGCCGGTCT
TGCGATGATTATCATATAATTTCTGTTGAATTACGTTAAGCATGTAATAATTAACATGTAATGCATGACG
TTATTTATGAGATGGGTTTTTATGATTAGAGTCCCGCAATTATACATTTAATACGCGATAGAAAACAAAA
TATAGCGCGCAAACTAGGATAAATTATCGCGCGCGGTGTCATCTATGTTACTAGATCGGGAATTGGTTCC
GGAACCAATTCGTAATCATGTCATAGCTGTTTCCTGTGTGAAATTGTTATCCGCTCACAATTCCACACAA
CATACGAGCCGGAAGCATAAAGTGTAAAGCCTGGGGTGCCTAATGAGTGAGCTAACTCACATTAGGCTGA
ATTAGGCGCGCCTATTTCTGAATTCAACACATTGCGGACGTTTTTAATGTACTGAATTAACGCCGAATTA
ATTCGGGGGATCTGGATTTTAGTACTGGATTTTGGTTTTAGGAATTAGAAATTTTATTGATAGAAGTATT
TTACAAATACAAATACATACTAAGGGTTTCTTATATGCTCAACACATGAGCGAAACCCTATAGGAACCCT
AATTCCCTTATCTGGGAACTACTCACACATTATTATGGAGAAACTCGAGCTTGTCGATCGACAGATCCCG
GTCGGCATCTACTTCATGCGCGAGATAAGACCCCCTTAGAGCTTGGAACGGATCCCTTTCTTCTCGTATC
ATATTCAAGCGCCTGTCGCAGAGCTCTGGCAAAAGCTTTGAAAGTAGCCTCGATGATGTGGTGAGAATTG
GTTCCCGCAAGCTTGCGAATATGGAGGGTCATTCCAGACGTGTTCACCACCGATTGGAAAAAATGCTCCA
CCAACTGTGTATCGTAGGTACCAACTCGTTGAGTGGGAATGTCTACATTATACCCCAAAAATGGTCTTCC
TGATAAATCCAAAACAACATGGATCAGAGCTTCATCAAGTGGAGCCGAAAAATCCCCAAAGCGATATATG
CCCTTCCTATCTCCTAAGGCCTGGAGTAATGCAGTTCCGACAGCCAAACCAATGTCCTCGTTCGTGTGAT
GATCATCAATGTGAATGTCGCCCTTTGCCTTCACTGTCACATCTAACAGTCCATGCGACGCAAGTTGATC
TAGCATGTGATCGAGAAAGGGTATGCCGGTGTCACAGTCGCAGATTCCTGTCCCGTCCAGATTCAATTCT
ACTTCCACGCTAGTTTCCTTCGTCACCCGAGACACACTTCCAATTCTAGGTAGCACTTGTTCGGTAGTGT
GAGTGTTAGCGGGCTCTACGATGACGCCACCACCTACAGAAGTGGCACTAATTCTAGTTTCCAACCTCCT
CGAACTTCTTCCTTCCCTCTGAGAAGACGATGGTACAGCAACTGATTTTAATTCGGAGTAAAGCGGACAA
TAATCGCCCACGGGATAAAACTCCTCGTTCGCTTGGCCTACACCGACGGCTGCCCGAGCCGCAGAACTCT
GTTTACGACTCTGAGTCAACAAATCTAAGGATAATCGCCCGACTGCTGCTCCGATCCAGCCCAGTCCTTT
CGAATTCCTCGTACTCCGTTCAGGCGTGCCATTTCCACACTGAGTTATAGCTGCTGGACTCGCCAGCCGA
ACAGCAGACCAGTTAGCAGTTGTGGCTGCCACCCACGCCATATCTCATTGCCCCCCGGATCTGCGAAAGC
TCGAGAGAGATAGATTTGTAGAGAGAGACTGGTGATTTCAGCGTGTCCTCTCCAAATGAAATGAACTTCC
TTATATAGAGGAAGGGTCTTGCGAAGGATAGTGGGATTGTGCGTCATCCCTTACGTCAGTGGAGATATCA
CATCAATCCACTTGCTTTGAAGACGTGGTTGGAACGTCTTCTTTTTCCACGATGCTCCTCGTGGGTGGGG
GTCCATCTTTGGGACCACTGTCGGCAGAGGCATCTTGAACGATAGCCTTTCCTTTATCGCAATGATGGCA
TTTGTAGGTGCCACCTTCCTTTTCTACTGTCCTTTTGATGAAGTGACAGATAGCTGGGCAATGGAATCCG
AGGAGGTTTCCCGATATTACCCTTTGTTGAAAAGTCTCAATAGCCCTTTGGTCTTCTGAGACTGTATCTT
TGATATTCTTGGAGTAGACGAGAGTGTCGTGCTCCACCATGTTCACATCAATCCACTTGCTTTGAAGACG
TGGTTGGAACGTCTTCTTTTTCCACGATGCTCCTCGTGGGTGGGGGTCCATCTTTGGGACCACTGTCGGC
AGAGGCATCTTGAACGATAGCCTTTCCTTTATCGCAATGATGGCATTTGTAGGTGCCACCTTCCTTTTCT
ACTGTCCTTTTGATGAAGTGACAGATAGCTGGGCAATGGAATCCGAGGAGGTTTCCCGATATTACCCTTT
GTTGAAAAGTCTCAATAGCCCTTTGGTCTTCTGAGACTGTATCTTTGATATTCTTGGAGTAGACGAGAGT
GTCGTGCTCCACCATGTTGGCAAGCTGCTCTAGCCAATACGCAAACCGAATTCAGAAATAAATTCAGCCT
AATTCGGCGTTAATTCAGTACATTAAAAACGTCCGCAATGTGTTATTAAGTTGTCTAAGCGTCAATTTGT
TTACACCACAATATATCCTGCCACCAGCCAGCCAACAGCTCCCCGACCGGCAGCTCGGCACAAAATCACC
ACTCGATACAGGCAGCCCATCAGTCCGGGACGGCGTCAGCGGGAGAGCCGTTGTAAGGCGGCAGACTTTG
CTCATGTTACCGATGCTATTCGGAAGAACGGCAACTAAGCTGCCGGGTTTGAAACACGGATGATCTCGCG
GAGGGTAGCATGTTGATTGTAACGATGACAGAGCGTTGCTGCCTGTGATCAATTCGGGCACGAACCCAGT
GGACATAAGCCTGTTCGGTTCGTAAGCTGTAATGCAAGTAGCGTATGCGCTCACGCAACTGGTCCAGAAC
CTTGACCGAACGCAGCGGTGGTAACGGCGCAGTGGCGGTTTTCATGGCTTGTTATGACTGTTTTTTTGGG
GTACAGTCTATGCCTCGGGCATCCAAGCAGCAAGCGCGTTACGCCGTGGGTCGATGTTTGATGTTATGGA
GCAGCAACGATGTTACGCAGCAGGGCAGTCGCCCTAAAACAAAGTTAAACATCATGGGGGAAGCGGTGAT
CGCCGAAGTATCGACTCAACTATCAGAGGTAGTTGGCGTCATCGAGCGCCATCTCGAACCGACGTTGCTG
GCCGTACATTTGTACGGCTCCGCAGTGGATGGCGGCCTGAAGCCACACAGTGATATTGATTTGCTGGTTA
CGGTGACCGTAAGGCTTGATGAAACAACGCGGCGAGCTTTGATCAACGACCTTTTGGAAACTTCGGCTTC
CCCTGGAGAGAGCGAGATTCTCCGCGCTGTAGAAGTCACCATTGTTGTGCACGACGACATCATTCCGTGG
CGTTATCCAGCTAAGCGCGAACTGCAATTTGGAGAATGGCAGCGCAATGACATTCTTGCAGGTATCTTCG
AGCCAGCCACGATCGACATTGATCTGGCTATCTTGCTGACAAAAGCAAGAGAACATAGCGTTGCCTTGGT
AGGTCCAGCGGCGGAGGAACTCTTTGATCCGGTTCCTGAACAGGATCTATTTGAGGCGCTAAATGAAACC
TTAACGCTATGGAACTCGCCGCCCGACTGGGCTGGCGATGAGCGAAATGTAGTGCTTACGTTGTCCCGCA
TTTGGTACAGCGCAGTAACCGGCAAAATCGCGCCGAAGGATGTCGCTGCCGACTGGGCAATGGAGCGCCT
GCCGGCCCAGTATCAGCCCGTCATACTTGAAGCTAGACAGGCTTATCTTGGACAAGAAGAAGATCGCTTG
GCCTCGCGCGCAGATCAGTTGGAAGAATTTGTCCACTACGTGAAAGGCGAGATCACCAAGGTAGTCGGCA
AATAATGTCTAGCTAGAAATTCGTTCAAGCCGACGCCGCTTCGCGGCGCGGCTTAACTCAAGCGTTAGAT
GCACTAAGCACATAATTGCTCACAGCCAAACTATCAGGTCAAGTCTGCTTTTATTATTTTTAAGCGTGCA
TAATAAGCCCTACACAAATTGGGAGATATATCATGCATGACCAAAATCCCTTAACGTGAGTTTTCGTTCC
ACTGAGCGTCAGACCCCGTAGAAAAGATCAAAGGATCTTCTTGAGATCCTTTTTTTCTGCGCGTAATCTG
CTGCTTGCAAACAAAAAAACCACCGCTACCAGCGGTGGTTTGTTTGCCGGATCAAGAGCTACCAACTCTT
TTTCCGAAGGTAACTGGCTTCAGCAGAGCGCAGATACCAAATACTGTCCTTCTAGTGTAGCCGTAGTTAG
GCCACCACTTCAAGAACTCTGTAGCACCGCCTACATACCTCGCTCTGCTAATCCTGTTACCAGTGGCTGC
TGCCAGTGGCGATAAGTCGTGTCTTACCGGGTTGGACTCAAGACGATAGTTACCGGATAAGGCGCAGCGG
TCGGGCTGAACGGGGGGTTCGTGCACACAGCCCAGCTTGGAGCGAACGACCTACACCGAACTGAGATACC
TACAGCGTGAGCTATGAGAAAGCGCCACGCTTCCCGAAGGGAGAAAGGCGGACAGGTATCCGGTAAGCGG
CAGGGTCGGAACAGGAGAGCGCACGAGGGAGCTTCCAGGGGGAAACGCCTGGTATCTTTATAGTCCTGTC
GGGTTTCGCCACCTCTGACTTGAGCGTCGATTTTTGTGATGCTCGTCAGGGGGGCGGAGCCTATGGAAAA
ACGCCAGCAACGCGGCCTTTTTACGGTTCCTGGCCTTTTGCTGGCCTTTTGCTCACATGTTCTTTCCTGC
GTTATCCCCTGATTCTGTGGATAACCGTATTACCGCCTTTGAGTGAGCTGATACCGCTCGCCGCAGCCGA
ACGACCGAGCGCAGCGAGTCAGTGAGCGAGGAAGCGGAAGAGCGCCTGATGCGGTATTTTCTCCTTACGC
ATCTGTGCGGTATTTCACACCGCATATGGTGCACTCTCAGTACAATCTGCTCTGATGCCGCATAGTTAAG
CCAGTATACACTCCGCTATCGCTACGTGACTGGGTCATGGCTGCGCCCCGACACCCGCCAACACCCGCTG
ACGCGCCCTGACGGGCTTGTCTGCTCCCGGCATCCGCTTACAGACAAGCTGTGACCGTCTCCGGGAGCTG
CATGTGTCAGAGGTTTTCACCGTCATCACCGAAACGCGCGAGGCAGGGTGCCTTGATGTGGGCGCCGGCG
GTCGAGTGGCGACGGCGCGGCTTGTCCGCGCCCTGGTAGATTGCCTGGCCGTAGGCCAGCCATTTTTGAG
CGGCCAGCGGCCGCGATAGGCCGACGCGAAGCGGCGGGGCGTAGGGAGCGCAGCGACCGAAGGGTAGGCG
CTTTTTGCAGCTCTTCGGCTGTGCGCTGGCCAGACAGTTATGCACAGGCCAGGCGGGTTTTAAGAGTTTT
AATAAGTTTTAAAGAGTTTTAGGCGGAAAAATCGCCTTTTTTCTCTTTTATATCAGTCACTTACATGTGT
GACCGGTTCCCAATGTACGGCTTTGGGTTCCCAATGTACGGGTTCCGGTTCCCAATGTACGGCTTTGGGT
TCCCAATGTACGTGCTATCCACAGGAAAGAGACCTTTTCGACCTTTTTCCCCTGCTAGGGCAATTTGCCC
TAGCATCTGCTCCGTACATTAGGAACCGGCGGATGCTTCGCCCTCGATCAGGTTGCGGTAGCGCATGACT
AGGATCGGGCCAGCCTGCCCCGCCTCCTCCTTCAAATCGTACTCCGGCAGGTCATTTGACCCGATCAGCT
TGCGCACGGTGAAACAGAACTTCTTGAACTCTCCGGCGCTGCCACTGCGTTCGTAGATCGTCTTGAACAA
CCATCTGGCTTCTGCCTTGCCTGCGGCGCGGCGTGCCAGGCGGTAGAGAAAACGGCCGATGCCGGGATCG
ATCAAAAAGTAATCGGGGTGAACCGTCAGCACGTCCGGGTTCTTGCCTTCTGTGATCTCGCGGTACATCC
AATCAGCTAGCTCGATCTCGATGTACTCCGGCCGCCCGGTTTCGCTCTTTACGATCTTGTAGCGGCTAAT
CAAGGCTTCACCCTCGGATACCGTCACCAGGCGGCCGTTCTTGGCCTTCTTCGTACGCTGCATGGCAACG
TGCGTGGTGTTTAACCGAATGCAGGTTTCTACCAGGTCGTCTTTCTGCTTTCCGCCATCGGCTCGCCGGC
AGAACTTGAGTACGTCCGCAACGTGTGGACGGAACACGCGGCCGGGCTTGTCTCCCTTCCCTTCCCGGTA
TCGGTTCATGGATTCGGTTAGATGGGAAACCGCCATCAGTACCAGGTCGTAATCCCACACACTGGCCATG
CCGGCCGGCCCTGCGGAAACCTCTACGTGCCCGTCTGGAAGCTCGTAGCGGATCACCTCGCCAGCTCGTC
GGTCACGCTTCGACAGACGGAAAACGGCCACGTCCATGATGCTGCGACTATCGCGGGTGCCCACGTCATA
GAGCATCGGAACGAAAAAATCTGGTTGCTCGTCGCCCTTGGGCGGCTTCCTAATCGACGGCGCACCGGCT
GCCGGCGGTTGCCGGGATTCTTTGCGGATTCGATCAGCGGCCGCTTGCCACGATTCACCGGGGCGTGCTT
CTGCCTCGATGCGTTGCCGCTGGGCGGCCTGCGCGGCCTTCAACTTCTCCACCAGGTCATCACCCAGCGC
CGCGCCGATTTGTACCGGGCCGGATGGTTTGCGACCGCTCACGCCGATTCCTCGGGCTTGGGGGTTCCAG
TGCCATTGCAGGGCCGGCAGACAACCCAGCCGCTTACGCCTGGCCAACCGCCCGTTCCTCCACACATGGG
GCATTCCACGGCGTCGGTGCCTGGTTGTTCTTGATTTTCCATGCCGCCTCCTTTAGCCGCTAAAATTCAT
CTACTCATTTATTCATTTGCTCATTTACTCTGGTAGCTGCGCGATGTATTCAGATAGCAGCTCGGTAATG
GTCTTGCCTTGGCGTACCGCGTACATCTTCAGCTTGGTGTGATCCTCCGCCGGCAACTGAAAGTTGACCC
GCTTCATGGCTGGCGTGTCTGCCAGGCTGGCCAACGTTGCAGCCTTGCTGCTGCGTGCGCTCGGACGGCC
GGCACTTAGCGTGTTTGTGCTTTTGCTCATTTTCTCTTTACCTCATTAACTCAAATGAGTTTTGATTTAA
TTTCAGCGGCCAGCGCCTGGACCTCGCGGGCAGCGTCGCCCTCGGGTTCTGATTCAAGAACGGTTGTGCC
GGCGGCGGCAGTGCCTGGGTAGCTCACGCGCTGCGTGATACGGGACTCAAGAATGGGCAGCTCGTACCCG
GCCAGCGCCTCGGCAACCTCACCGCCGATGCGCGTGCCTTTGATCGCCCGCGACACGACAAAGGCCGCTT
GTAGCCTTCCATCCGTGACCTCAATGCGCTGCTTAACCAGCTCCACCAGGTCGGCGGTGGCCCATATGTC
GTAAGGGCTTGGCTGCACCGGAATCAGCACGAAGTCGGCTGCCTTGATCGCGGACACAGCCAAGTCCGCC
GCCTGGGGCGCTCCGTCGATCACTACGAAGTCGCGCCGGCCGATGGCCTTCACGTCGCGGTCAATCGTCG
GGCGGTCGATGCCGACAACGGTTAGCGGTTGATCTTCCCGCACGGCCGCCCAATCGCGGGCACTGCCCTG
GGGATCGGAATCGACTAACAGAACATCGGCCCCGGCGAGTTGCAGGGCGCGGGCTAGATGGGTTGCGATG
GTCGTCTTGCCTGACCCGCCTTTCTGGTTAAGTACAGCGATAACCTTCATGCGTTCCCCTTGCGTATTTG
TTTATTTACTCATCGCATCATATACGCAGCGACCGCATGACGCAAGCTGTTTTACTCAAATACACATCAC
CTTTTTAGACGGCGGCGCTCGGTTTCTTCAGCGGCCAAGCTGGCCGGCCAGGCCGCCAGCTTGGCATCAG
ACAAACCGGCCAGGATTTCATGCAGCCGCACGGTTGAGACGTGCGCGGGCGGCTCGAACACGTACCCGGC
CGCGATCATCTCCGCCTCGATCTCTTCGGTAATGAAAAACGGTTCGTCCTGGCCGTCCTGGTGCGGTTTC
ATGCTTGTTCCTCTTGGCGTTCATTCTCGGCGGCCGCCAGGGCGTCGGCCTCGGTCAATGCGTCCTCACG
GAAGGCACCGCGCCGCCTGGCCTCGGTGGGCGTCACTTCCTCGCTGCGCTCAAGTGCGCGGTACAGGGTC
GAGCGATGCACGCCAAGCAGTGCAGCCGCCTCTTTCACGGTGCGGCCTTCCTGGTCGATCAGCTCGCGGG
CGTGCGCGATCTGTGCCGGGGTGAGGGTAGGGCGGGGGCCAAACTTCACGCCTCGGGCCTTGGCGGCCTC
GCGCCCGCTCCGGGTGCGGTCGATGATTAGGGAACGCTCGAACTCGGCAATGCCGGCGAACACGGTCAAC
ACCATGCGGCCGGCCGGCGTGGTGGTGTCGGCCCACGGCTCTGCCAGGCTACGCAGGCCCGCGCCGGCCT
CCTGGATGCGCTCGGCAATGTCCAGTAGGTCGCGGGTGCTGCGGGCCAGGCGGTCTAGCCTGGTCACTGT
CACAACGTCGCCAGGGCGTAGGTGGTCAAGCATCCTGGCCAGCTCCGGGCGGTCGCGCCTGGTGCCGGTG
ATCTTCTCGGAAAACAGCTTGGTGCAGCCGGCCGCGTGCAGTTCGGCCCGTTGGTTGGTCAAGTCCTGGT
CGTCGGTGCTGACGCGGGCATAGCCCAGCAGGCCAGCGGCGGCGCTCTTGTTCATGGCGTAATGTCTCCG
GTTCTAGTCGCAAGTATTCTACTTTATGCGACTAAAACACGCGACAAGAAAACGCCAGGAAAAGGGCAGG
GCGGCAGCCTGTCGCGTAACTTAGGACTTGTGCGACATGTCGTTTTCAGAAGACGGCTGCACTGAACGTC
AGAAGCCGACTGCACTATAGCAGCGGAGGGGTTGGATCAAAGTACTTTGATCCCGAGGGGAACCCTGTGG
TTGGCATGCACATACAAATGGACGAACGGATAAACCT
Features (pLannotate 1.2.2; 27 found; start..end, strand, type, name):
     54..78      -  misc_feature   RB T-DNA repeat: right border repeat from nopaline C58 T-DNA
    144..298     -  CDS            lacZα (fragment): LacZα fragment of β-galactosidase; lacZ fragment
   2057..2181    +  protein_bind   attR1: mutant version of attR; recombination site for the Gateway® LR reaction LR Clonase™
   2417..2569    -  CDS            dpnD (fragment): DPND_STRPN - Protein predicted: Swiss-Prot protein existence level 4. From Streptococcus pneumoniae serotype 4 (strain ATCC BAA-334 / TIGR4).
   2613..2915    -  CDS            ccdB: CCDB_ECOLI - Also known as G, letB, letD. Experimental evidence at protein level: Swiss-Prot protein existence level 1. Toxic component of a type II toxin-antitoxin (TA) system, functioning in plasmid maintainence. Responsible for the post- segregational killing (PSK) of plasmid-free cells, also referred to as a plasmid addiction system. Half-life of over 2 hours. Cell killing by CcdB is accompanied by filamentation, defects in chromosome and plasmid segregation, defects in cell division, formation of anucleate cells, decreased DNA synthesis and plasmid loss. Interferes with the activity of DN
   2920..3078    -  CDS            ccdA (fragment): CCDA_ECO57 - Also known as H, letA. Experimental evidence at protein level: Swiss-Prot protein existence level 1. Antitoxin component of a type II toxin-antitoxin (TA) system which inhibits the post-segregational killing (PSK) of plasmid-free cells, also referred to as a plasmid addiction system. Binds to and blocks the activity of CcdB; will also remove bound CcdB protein from the CcdB-GyrA complex by forming a CcdA-CcdB complex, a process termed rejuvenation. Functions as a transcriptional corepressor for the ccdAB operon, repression also requires CcdB (By similarity). From Escherichia coli
   3260..3918    -  CDS            CmR: chloramphenicol acetyltransferase; cat; confers resistance to chloramphenicol
   3919..4021    -  promoter       cat promoter: promoter of the E. coli cat gene encoding chloramphenicol acetyltransferase
   4199..4323    -  protein_bind   attR2: mutant version of attR; recombination site for the Gateway® LR reaction LR Clonase™
   4355..4607    +  terminator     NOS terminator: nopaline synthase terminator and poly(A) signal
   4662..4684    -  protein_bind   lac operator (fragment): The lac repressor binds to the lac operator to inhibit transcription in E. coli. This inhibition can be relieved by adding lactose or isopropyl-β-D-thiogalactopyranoside (IPTG). lac repressor encoded by lacI
   4688..4718    -  promoter       lac promoter: promoter for the E. coli lac operon
   4733..4754    -  protein_bind   CAP binding site: CAP binding activates transcription in the presence of cAMP. E. coli catabolite activator protein
   4839..5013    -  polyA_signal   CaMV poly(A) signal: cauliflower mosaic virus polyadenylation signal
   5057..5683    -  CDS            HISN5B (fragment): HIS5B_ARATH - Experimental evidence at protein level: Swiss-Prot protein existence level 1. From Arabidopsis thaliana (Mouse-ear cress).
   6128..6804    -  promoter       CaMV 35S promoter (enhanced): cauliflower mosaic virus 35S promoter with a duplicated enhancer region
   6999..7023    -  misc_feature   LB T-DNA repeat: left border repeat from nopaline C58 T-DNA
   7282..7305    +  promoter       Pc promoter (fragment): intI1 (promoter lies within the coding sequence); class 1 integron promoter
   7481..7537    +  CDS            GmR (fragment): gentamycin acetyltransferase; aacC1; confers resistance to gentamycin
   7548..8335    +  CDS            SmR (fragment): aminoglycoside adenylyltransferase (Murphy, 1985); aadA; confers resistance to spectinomycin and streptomycin
   8581..9169    +  rep_origin     ori: high-copy-number ColE1/pMB1/pBR322/pUC origin of replication
   9355..9495    -  misc_feature   bom: basis of mobility region from pBR322
   9597..9636    -  CDS            rop (fragment): Rop protein, which maintains plasmids at low copy number; rop
   9839..10033   -  rep_origin     pVS1 oriV: origin of replication for the Pseudomonas plasmid pVS1 (Heeb et al., 2000)
  10099..11172   -  CDS            pVS1 RepA: replication protein from the Pseudomonas plasmid pVS1 (Heeb et al., 2000)
  11601..12230   -  CDS            pVS1 StaA: stability protein from the Pseudomonas plasmid pVS1 (Heeb et al., 2000)
  12790..13191   -  CDS            Y4CG_SINFN (fragment): Protein inferred from homology: Swiss-Prot protein existence level 3. From Sinorhizobium fredii (strain NBRC 101917 / NGR234).
