[The description below was written by a language model from this plasmid's Addgene catalogue record and pLannotate feature annotations shown in this document.]
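Description:
pMpGWBhis03 is a 13,477-nt Gateway-compatible binary vector for Agrobacterium-mediated transformation of the liverwort Marchantia polymorpha. It uses a histidine-auxotrophy marker rather than an antibiotic or herbicide resistance gene for plant selection. The backbone carries a ColE1/pMB1-type origin with the bom region for replication in E. coli. The pVS1 oriV, RepA and StaA functions provide replication and stable maintenance in Agrobacterium. Bacterial selection is by spectinomycin through an aadA (SmR) gene. The catalogue lists the vector type as CRISPR and entry vector, but the annotated features show no Cas9 or guide RNA elements and instead resemble a Gateway destination vector.

Between the nopaline-type right and left T-DNA border repeats lie two units. The first is a Gateway cassette: attR1 and attR2 flank the ccdB toxin gene and a chloramphenicol resistance gene with its cat promoter, and a NOS terminator follows. An LR reaction replaces the ccdB/CmR segment with a sequence from an entry clone, and ccdB counter-selects unrecombined plasmid, which is why the empty vector is kept in a ccdB-tolerant strain. About 1.7 kb upstream of attR1 is unannotated, so the record does not state which promoter, if any, drives the inserted sequence.

The second unit is the plant marker MpIGPDm, driven by an enhanced CaMV 35S promoter and ended by the CaMV poly(A) signal. Its coding region is annotated by homology to Arabidopsis HISN5B, an imidazoleglycerol-phosphate dehydratase of histidine biosynthesis. The record does not explain the "m" suffix. Expression of the marker is intended to complement igpd mutant plants, so that transformants can be selected by restored histidine prototrophy.
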