Addgene plasmid #188556: pMpGWBhis03
Purpose: Binary vector with MpIGPDm as a selective marker in Marchantia polymorpha (igpd mutants)
Depositing lab: Yutaka Kodama. Depositing organization: Utsunomiya University. Publication: Selection of a histidine auxotrophic Marchantia polymorpha strain with an auxotrophic selective marker. Fukushima T, Kodama Y. Plant Biotechnol (Tokyo). 2022 Dec 25;39(4):345-354. doi: 10.5511/plantbiotechnology.22.0810a. Epub 2022 Nov 26. PubMed 37283617.
Backbone
  Vector backbone: pMpGWBhis03-Citrine
  Vector type: CRISPR ; Entry Vector
Growth in bacteria
  Bacterial resistance: Spectinomycin, 50 μg/mL
  Growth temperature: 37°C
  Growth strain: ccdB Survival
  Copy number: Unknown
Gene/Insert
  Gene/Insert name: MpIGPDm
Terms and licenses: Academic/Nonprofit Terms; Industry Terms: Not Available to Industry
How to cite: pMpGWBhis03 was a gift from Yutaka Kodama (Addgene plasmid # 188556 ; http://n2t.net/addgene:188556 ; RRID:Addgene_188556)
